>Addgene plasmid #22553 | Flag-HA-OTUD1 | addgene full sequence | sequence record 265278 | Addgene NGS Result
AATGAAAGACCCCACCTGTAGGTTTGGCAAGCTAGCTTAAGTAACGCCATTTTGCAAGGCATGGAAAATA
CATAACTGAGAATAGAGAAGTTCAGATCAAGGTTAGGAACAGAGAGACAGCAGAATATGGGCCAAACAGG
ATATCTGTGGTAAGCAGTTCCTGCCCCGGCTCAGGGCCAAGAACAGATGGTCCCCAGATGCGGTCCCGCC
CTCAGCAGTTTCTAGAGAACCATCAGATGTTTCCAGGGTGCCCCAAGGACCTGAAATGACCCTGTGCCTT
ATTTGAACTAACCAATCAGTTCGCTTCTCGCTTCTGTTCGCGCGCTTCTGCTCCCCGAGCTCAATAAAAG
AGCCCACAACCCCTCACTCGGCGCGCCAGTCCTCCGATAGACTGCGTCGCCCGGGTACCCGTATTCCCAA
TAAAGCCTCTTGCTGTTTGCATCCGAATCGTGGACTCGCTGATCCTTGGGAGGGTCTCCTCAGATTGATT
GACTGCCCACCTCGGGGGTCTTTCATTTGGAGGTTCCACCGAGATTTGGAGACCCCTGCCCAGGGACCAC
CGACCCCCCCGCCGGGAGGTAAGCTGGCCAGCGGTCGTTTCGTGTCTGTCTCTGTCTTTGTGCGTGTTTG
TGCCGGCATCTAATGTTTGCGCCTGCGTCTGTACTAGTTAGCTAACTAGCTCTGTATCTGGCGGACCCGT
GGTGGAACTGACGAGTTCTGAACACCCGGCCGCAACCCTGGGAGACGTCCCAGGGACTTTGGGGGCCGTT
TTTGTGGCCCGACCTGAGGAAGGGAGTCGATGTGGAATCCGACCCCGTCAGGATATGTGGTTCTGGTAGG
AGACGAGAACCTAAAACAGTTCCCGCCTCCGTCTGAATTTTTGCTTTCGGTTTGGAACCGAAGCCGCGCG
TCTTGTCTGCTGCAGCGCTGCAGCATCGTTCTGTGTTGTCTCTGTCTGACTGTGTTTCTGTATTTGTCTG
AAAATTAGGGCCAGACTGTTACCACTCCCTTAAGTTTGACCTTAGGTCACTGGAAAGATGTCGAGCGGAT
CGCTCACAACCAGTCGGTAGATGTCAAGAAGAGACGTTGGGTTACCTTCTGCTCTGCAGAATGGCCAACC
TTTAACGTCGGATGGCCGCGAGACGGCACCTTTAACCGAGACCTCATCACCCAGGTTAAGATCAAGGTCT
TTTCACCTGGCCCGCATGGACACCCAGACCAGGTCCCCTACATCGTGACCTGGGAAGCCTTGGCTTTTGA
CCCCCCTCCCTGGGTCAAGCCCTTTGTACACCCTAAGCCTCCGCCTCCTCTTCCTCCATCCGCCCCGTCT
CTCCCCCTTGAACCTCCTCGTTCGACCCCGCCTCGATCCTCCCTTTATCCAGCCCTCACTCCTTCTCTAG
GCGCCGGAATTAGATCTGCCACCATGGACTACAAGGATGACGATGACAAGCTCGATGGAGGATACCCATA
CGATGTTCCAGATTACGCTGCTCGAGGTTATCAAACAAGTTTGTACAAAAAAGTTGGCATGCAGCTCTAC
AGCAGCGTCTGCACCCACTACCCCGCCGGGGCCCCGGGTCCCACGGCCGCCGCCCCCGCGCCACCCGCCG
CCGCTACCCCCTTCAAGGTCTCGCTGCAGCCCCCGGGAGCCGCCGGCGCCGCGCCCGAGCCCGAGACCGG
TGAGTGCCAGCCCGCCGCGGCCGCCGAGCACCGGGAAGCCGCCGCTGTCCCCGCCGCCAAGATGCCCGCC
TTCTCCTCCTGCTTCGAGGTGGTGTCCGGGGCCGCCGCGCCCGCCTCCGCCGCCGCCGGCCCGCCCGGCG
CGTCCTGCAAGCCGCCGCTGCCGCCGCACTACACGTCCACCGCACAGATCACCGTGCGGGCCCTGGGCGC
CGACAGGCTCCTGCTGCACGGGCCCGATCCCGTTCCCGGCGCCGCGGGCTCCGCCGCTGCCCCGCGCGGC
CGCTGCCTCCTGCTCGCCCCGGCGCCCGCAGCCCCGGTCCCGCCGCGGCGGGGCTCCTCGGCCTGGCTCC
TGGAGGAGCTGCTGCGGCCCGACTGCCCCGAGCCCGCGGGCTTGGACGCGACACGGGAGGGGCCCGATCG
GAACTTCCGACTGAGCGAGCACCGCCAGGCCCTGGCCGCCGCCAAGCACCGAGGCCCCGCGGCGACCCCG
GGGAGCCCCGATCCCGGCCCCGGTCCGTGGGGCGAAGAGCACTTGGCGGAGAGGGGCCCCAGGGGCTGGG
AGAGGGGCGGCGATCGCTGCGACGCGCCCGGTGGGGACGCGGCGCGGAGGCCCGACCCAGAGGCCGAGGC
ACCCCCCGCCGGGAGCATCGAGGCCGCCCCGAGTAGTGCGGCGGAGCCGGTGATCGTCTCCAGGTCGGAT
CCCAGAGACGAGAAGCTGGCCCTATACCTGGCCGAGGTGGAGAAGCAGGACAAGTATCTGCGGCAGAGGA
ATAAGTACCGATTCCACATCATTCCAGACGGCAACTGCCTCTACCGAGCTGTCAGCAAGACGGTGTATGG
GGACCAGAGCCTGCACCGGGAGTTGAGGGAGCAGACGGTGCACTACATCGCCGACCATCTCGACCACTTC
AGCCCCCTGATTGAGGGCGACGTGGGGGAGTTTATCATCGCTGCTGCCCAAGACGGGGCATGGGCCGGGT
ACCCGGAGTTGCTGGCCATGGGGCAGATGCTGAATGTGAATATCCATTTAACTACTGGAGGGAGGCTGGA
GAGTCCCACGGTGTCTACCATGATTCATTATTTGGGCCCAGAGGATTCCCTGAGGCCTAGTATTTGGCTC
AGTTGGCTCAGTAACGGACACTATGATGCTGTATTTGATCACTCCTATCCTAACCCAGAGTACGACAACT
GGTGCAAACAAACTCAAGTGCAAAGGAAACGCGACGAAGAACTTGCCAAATCTATGGCCATATCCTTGTC
TAAAATGTATATTGAACAAAATGCATGCTCTTGACCAACTTTCTTGTACAAAGTGGTTCGATAACGAATT
CCGCCCCCCCCCCCTAACGTTACTGGCCGAAGCCGCTTGGAATAAGGCCGGTGTGCGTTTGTCTATATGT
TATTTTCCACCATATTGCCGTCTTTTGGCAATGTGAGGGCCCGGAAACCTGGCCCTGTCTTCTTGACGAG
CATTCCTAGGGGTCTTTCCCCTCTCGCCAAAGGAATGCAAGGTCTGTTGAATGTCGTGAAGGAAGCAGTT
CCTCTGGAAGCTTCTTGAAGACAAACAACGTCTGTAGCGACCCTTTGCAGGCAGCGGAACCCCCCACCTG
GCGACAGGTGCCTCTGCGGCCAAAAGCCACGTGTATAAGATACACCTGCAAAGGCGGCACAACCCCAGTG
CCACGTTGTGAGTTGGATAGTTGTGGAAAGAGTCAAATGGCTCTCCTCAAGCGTATTCAACAAGGGGCTG
AAGGATGCCCAGAAGGTACCCCATTGTATGGGATCTGATCTGGGGCCTCGGTGCACATGCTTTACATGTG
TTTAGTCGAGGTTAAAAAAACGTCTAGGCCCCCCGAACCACGGGGACGTGGTTTTCCTTTGAAAAACACG
ATGATAATATGGCCACAACCATGACCGAGTACAAGCCCACGGTGCGCCTCGCCACCCGCGACGACGTCCC
CAGGGCCGTACGCACCCTCGCCGCCGCGTTCGCCGACTACCCCGCCACGCGCCACACCGTCGATCCGGAC
CGCCACATCGAGCGGGTCACCGAGCTGCAAGAACTCTTCCTCACGCGCGTCGGGCTCGACATCGGCAAGG
TGTGGGTCGCGGACGACGGCGCCGCGGTGGCGGTCTGGACCACGCCGGAGAGCGTCGAAGCGGGGGCGGT
GTTCGCCGAGATCGGCCCGCGCATGGCCGAGTTGAGCGGTTCCCGGCTGGCCGCGCAGCAACAGATGGAA
GGCCTCCTGGCGCCGCACCGGCCCAAGGAGCCCGCGTGGTTCCTGGCCACCGTCGGCGTCTCGCCCGACC
ACCAGGGCAAGGGTCTGGGCAGCGCCGTCGTGCTCCCCGGAGTGGAGGCGGCCGAGCGCGCCGGGGTGCC
CGCCTTCCTGGAGACCTCCGCGCCCCGCAACCTCCCCTTCTACGAGCGGCTCGGCTTCACCGTCACCGCC
GACGTCGAGGTGCCCGAAGGACCGCGCACCTGGTGCATGACCCGCAAGCCCGGTGCCTGATGCATCGATG
TCGACCTGCAGCCAAGCTTATCGATAAAATAAAAGATTTTATTTAGTCTCCAGAAAAAGGGGGGAATGAA
AGACCCCACCTGTAGGTTTGGCAAGCTAGCTTAAGTAACGCCATTTTGCAAGGCATGGAAAATACATAAC
TGAGAATAGAGAAGTTCAGATCAAGGTTAGGAACAGAGAGACAGCAGAATATGGGCCAAACAGGATATCT
GTGGTAAGCAGTTCCTGCCCCGGCTCAGGGCCAAGAACAGATGGTCCCCAGATGCGGTCCCGCCCTCAGC
AGTTTCTAGAGAACCATCAGATGTTTCCAGGGTGCCCCAAGGACCTGAAATGACCCTGTGCCTTATTTGA
ACTAACCAATCAGTTCGCTTCTCGCTTCTGTTCGCGCGCTTCTGCTCCCCGAGCTCAATAAAAGAGCCCA
CAACCCCTCACTCGGCGCGCCAGTCCTCCGATAGACTGCGTCGCCCGGGTACCCGTGTATCCAATAAACC
CTCTTGCAGTTGCATCCGACTTGTGGTCTCGCTGTTCCTTGGGAGGGTCTCCTCTGAGTGATTGACTACC
CGTCAGCGGGGGTCTTTCATGGGTAACAGTTTCTTGAAGTTGGAGAACAACATTCTGAGGGTAGGAGTCG
AATATTAAGTAATCCTGACTCAATTAGCCACTGTTTTGAATCCACATACTCCAATACTCCTGAAATAGTT
CATTATGGACAGCGCAGAAAGAGCTGGGGAGAATTGTGAAATTGTTATCCGCTCACAATTCCACACAACA
TACGAGCCGGAAGCATAAAGTGTAAAGCCTGGGGTGCCTAATGAGTGAGCTAACTCACATTAATTGCGTT
GCGCTCACTGCCCGCTTTCCAGTCGGGAAACCTGTCGTGCCAGCTGCATTAATGAATCGGCCAACGCGCG
GGGAGAGGCGGTTTGCGTATTGGGCGCTCTTCCGCTTCCTCGCTCACTGACTCGCTGCGCTCGGTCGTTC
GGCTGCGGCGAGCGGTATCAGCTCACTCAAAGGCGGTAATACGGTTATCCACAGAATCAGGGGATAACGC
AGGAAAGAACATGTGAGCAAAAGGCCAGCAAAAGGCCAGGAACCGTAAAAAGGCCGCGTTGCTGGCGTTT
TTCCATAGGCTCCGCCCCCCTGACGAGCATCACAAAAATCGACGCTCAAGTCAGAGGTGGCGAAACCCGA
CAGGACTATAAAGATACCAGGCGTTTCCCCCTGGAAGCTCCCTCGTGCGCTCTCCTGTTCCGACCCTGCC
GCTTACCGGATACCTGTCCGCCTTTCTCCCTTCGGGAAGCGTGGCGCTTTCTCATAGCTCACGCTGTAGG
TATCTCAGTTCGGTGTAGGTCGTTCGCTCCAAGCTGGGCTGTGTGCACGAACCCCCCGTTCAGCCCGACC
GCTGCGCCTTATCCGGTAACTATCGTCTTGAGTCCAACCCGGTAAGACACGACTTATCGCCACTGGCAGC
AGCCACTGGTAACAGGATTAGCAGAGCGAGGTATGTAGGCGGTGCTACAGAGTTCTTGAAGTGGTGGCCT
AACTACGGCTACACTAGAAGAACAGTATTTGGTATCTGCGCTCTGCTGAAGCCAGTTACCTTCGGAAAAA
GAGTTGGTAGCTCTTGATCCGGCAAACAAACCACCGCTGGTAGCGGTGGTTTTTTTGTTTGCAAGCAGCA
GATTACGCGCAGAAAAAAAGGATCTCAAGAAGATCCTTTGATCTTTTCTACGGGGTCTGACGCTCAGTGG
AACGAAAACTCACGTTAAGGGATTTTGGTCATGAGATTATCAAAAAGGATCTTCACCTAGATCCTTTTAA
ATTAAAAATGAAGTTTTAAATCAATCTAAAGTATATATGAGTAAACTTGGTCTGACAGTTACCAATGCTT
AATCAGTGAGGCACCTATCTCAGCGATCTGTCTATTTCGTTCATCCATAGTTGCCTGACTCCCCGTCGTG
TAGATAACTACGATACGGGAGGGCTTACCATCTGGCCCCAGTGCTGCAATGATACCGCGAGACCCACGCT
CACCGGCTCCAGATTTATCAGCAATAAACCAGCCAGCCGGAAGGGCCGAGCGCAGAAGTGGTCCTGCAAC
TTTATCCGCCTCCATCCAGTCTATTAATTGTTGCCGGGAAGCTAGAGTAAGTAGTTCGCCAGTTAATAGT
TTGCGCAACGTTGTTGCCATTGCTACAGGCATCGTGGTGTCACGCTCGTCGTTTGGTATGGCTTCATTCA
GCTCCGGTTCCCAACGATCAAGGCGAGTTACATGATCCCCCATGTTGTGCAAAAAAGCGGTTAGCTCCTT
CGGTCCTCCGATCGTTGTCAGAAGTAAGTTGGCCGCAGTGTTATCACTCATGGTTATGGCAGCACTGCAT
AATTCTCTTACTGTCATGCCATCCGTAAGATGCTTTTCTGTGACTGGTGAGTACTCAACCAAGTCATTCT
GAGAATAGTGTATGCGGCGACCGAGTTGCTCTTGCCCGGCGTCAATACGGGATAATACCGCGCCACATAG
CAGAACTTTAAAAGTGCTCATCATTGGAAAACGTTCTTCGGGGCGAAAACTCTCAAGGATCTTACCGCTG
TTGAGATCCAGTTCGATGTAACCCACTCGTGCACCCAACTGATCTTCAGCATCTTTTACTTTCACCAGCG
TTTCTGGGTGAGCAAAAACAGGAAGGCAAAATGCCGCAAAAAAGGGAATAAGGGCGACACGGAAATGTTG
AATACTCATACTCTTCCTTTTTCAATATTATTGAAGCATTTATCAGGGTTATTGTCTCATGAGCGGATAC
ATATTTGAATGTATTTAGAAAAATAAACAAATAGGGGTTCCGCGCACATTTCCCCGAAAAGTGCCACCTG
ACGTCTAAGAAACCATTATTATCATGACATTAACCTATAAAAATAGGCGTATCACGAGGCCCTTTCGTCT
CGCGCGTTTCGGTGATGACGGTGAAAACCTCTGACACATGCAGCTCCCGGAGACGGTCACAGCTTGTCTG
TAAGCGGATGCCGGGAGCAGACAAGCCCGTCAGGGCGCGTCAGCGGGTGTTGGCGGGTGTCGGGGCTGGC
TTAACTATGCGGCATCAGAGCAGATTGTACTGAGAGTGCACCATATGCGGTGTGAAATACCGCACAGATG
CGTAAGGAGAAAATACCGCATCAGGCGCCATTCGCCATTCAGGCTGCGCAACTGTTGGGAAGGGCGATCG
GTGCGGGCCTCTTCGCTATTACGCCAGCTGGCGAAAGGGGGATGTGCTGCAAGGCGATTAAGTTGGGTAA
CGCCAGGGTTTTCCCAGTCACGACGTTGTAAAACGACGGCGCAAGGAATGGTGCATGCAAGGAGATGGCG
CCCAACAGTCCCCCGGCCACGGGGCCTGCCACCATACCCACGCCGAAACAAGCGCTCATGAGCCCGAAGT
GGCGAGCCCGATCTTCCCCATCGGTGATGTCGGCGATATAGGCGCCAGCAACCGCACCTGTGGCGCCGGT
GATGCCGGCCACGATGCGTCCGGCGTAGAGGCGATTAGTCCAATTTGTTAAAGACAGGATATCAGTGGTC
CAGGCTCTAGTTTTGACTCAACAATATCACCAGCTGAAGCCTATAGAGTACGAGCCATAGATAAAATAAA
AGATTTTATTTAGTCTCCAGAAAAAGGGGGG
Features (pLannotate 1.2.2; 23 found; start..end, strand, type, name):
      1..517     +  LTR            5' LTR: 5' long terminal repeat from murine embryonic stem cell virus
    581..922     +  misc_feature   MESV Ψ: packaging signal of murine embryonic stem cell virus
    989..1405    +  CDS            gag (truncated): truncated Moloney murine leukemia virus (MMLV) gag gene lacking the start codon
   1430..1450    +  CDS            FLAG (fragment): FLAG® epitope tag, followed by an enterokinase cleavage site
   1463..1489    +  CDS            3xHA (fragment): three tandem HA epitope tags
   1506..1523    +  protein_bind   attB1 (fragment): mutant version of attB; core recombination site for the Gateway® BP reaction BP Clonase™
   1529..2971    +  CDS            OTUD1: OTUD1_HUMAN - Also known as DUBA7, OTDC1. Experimental evidence at protein level: Swiss-Prot protein existence level 1. Deubiquitinating enzyme that specifically hydrolyzes 'Lys- 63'-linked polyubiquitin to monoubiquitin. From Homo sapiens (Human).
   2979..2996    -  protein_bind   attB2 (fragment): mutant version of attB; core recombination site for the Gateway® BP reaction BP Clonase™
   3115..3577    +  misc_feature   IRES: internal ribosome entry site (IRES) of the encephalomyocarditis virus (EMCV)
   3591..4190    +  CDS            PuroR: puromycin N-acetyltransferase; pac from Streptomyces alboniger; confers resistance to puromycin
   4266..4780    +  LTR            3' LTR: 3' long terminal repeat from murine embryonic stem cell virus
   4942..4958    -  protein_bind   lac operator: The lac repressor binds to the lac operator to inhibit transcription in E. coli. This inhibition can be relieved by adding lactose or isopropyl-β-D-thiogalactopyranoside (IPTG). lac repressor encoded by lacI
   4966..4996    -  promoter       lac promoter: promoter for the E. coli lac operon
   5011..5032    -  protein_bind   CAP binding site: CAP binding activates transcription in the presence of cAMP. E. coli catabolite activator protein
   5045..5137    -  CDS            lacI (fragment): lac repressor; lacI; The lac repressor binds to the lac operator to inhibit transcription in E. coli. This inhibition can be relieved by adding lactose or isopropyl-β-D-thiogalactopyranoside (IPTG).
   5320..5908    -  rep_origin     ori: high-copy-number ColE1/pMB1/pBR322/pUC origin of replication
   6079..6939    -  CDS            AmpR: β-lactamase; bla; confers resistance to ampicillin, carbenicillin, and related antibiotics
   6940..7044    -  promoter       AmpR promoter: bla
   7139..7174    +  CDS            rop (fragment): Rop protein, which maintains plasmids at low copy number; rop
   7276..7375    +  misc_feature   bom (fragment): basis of mobility region from pBR322
   7381..7530    -  CDS            lacZα (fragment): LacZα fragment of β-galactosidase; lacZ fragment
   7530..7731    -  CDS            TcR (fragment): tetracycline efflux protein; tet; confers resistance to tetracycline
   7732..7830    +  CDS            env (fragment): murine leukemia virus gPr80 envelope polyprotein precursor; env; proteolytically cleaved into gp70SU and p15TM subunits
