[The description below was written by a language model from this plasmid's Addgene catalogue record and pLannotate feature annotations shown in this document.]
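Description:
Flag-HA-OTUD1 is a gammaretroviral mammalian expression plasmid built on the Gateway destination backbone pDEST_LTR_N_FLAG_HA_IRES_puro, into which the human OTUD1 open reading frame (OTU domain containing 1, also called DUBA7 or OTDC1; no mutations recorded) was introduced by an LR recombination reaction. In bacteria it is maintained through a high-copy ColE1/pUC-type origin and selected with ampicillin via the β-lactamase gene. The remaining bacterial annotations (lac promoter/operator and fragments of lacI, lacZα, rop, bom and TcR) are backbone remnants with no stated function in this construct.

The viral cassette is flanked by 5' and 3' long terminal repeats from murine embryonic stem cell virus and includes the MESV Ψ packaging signal plus a truncated, start-codon-less MMLV gag segment, an arrangement that allows the transcript to be packaged into retroviral particles when gag-pol and env are supplied in trans by packaging cells. No separate internal promoter is annotated, so expression appears to be driven from the 5' LTR, as the backbone name implies. Downstream of gag lie the N-terminal FLAG and HA epitopes, a residual attB1 site, the OTUD1 coding sequence and attB2. An EMCV IRES then directs translation of puromycin N-acetyltransferase from the same bicistronic transcript, so puromycin selection enriches for transduced cells that also express the tagged protein.

OTUD1 is annotated as a deubiquitinating enzyme that hydrolyzes Lys-63-linked polyubiquitin. The construct comes from a study mapping the interaction landscape of human deubiquitinating enzymes, and the dual FLAG-HA tag suits stable expression followed by affinity purification or detection of OTUD1 and its binding partners.
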