Addgene plasmid #22553: Flag-HA-OTUD1
Depositing lab: Wade Harper. Depositing organization: Harvard Medical School. Publication: Defining the human deubiquitinating enzyme interaction landscape. Sowa ME, Bennett EJ, Gygi SP, Harper JW. Cell. 2009 Jul 23. 138(2):389-403. 10.1016/j.cell.2009.04.042 PubMed 19615732.
Backbone
  Vector backbone: pDEST_LTR_N_FLAG_HA_IRES_puro
  Backbone manufacturer: Harper_Lab
  Backbone size w/o insert (bp): 6521
  Vector type: Mammalian Expression, Retroviral
  Selectable markers: Puromycin
Growth in bacteria
  Bacterial resistance: Ampicillin, 100 μg/mL
  Growth temperature: 37°C
  Growth strain: DH5alpha
  Copy number: High Copy
Gene/Insert
  Gene/Insert name: OTUD1 (alt names: OTU domain containing 1; OTDC1)
  Species: H. sapiens (human)
  Mutation: None
  GenBank ID: AB188491
  Entrez Gene: OTUD1 (a.k.a. DUBA7, OTDC1)
  Tag / fusion protein: HA (N terminal on backbone); FLAG (N terminal on backbone)
  Cloning method: Gateway Cloning; 5′ cloning site GATEWAY_LR (unknown if destroyed); 3′ cloning site GATEWAY_LR (unknown if destroyed)
  Sequencing primers: 5′ CAGCCCTCACTCCTTCTCTAGG; 3′ CAAGCGGCTTCGGCCAGTAAC
Resource information
  A portion of this plasmid was derived from a plasmid made by: gift from Akio Sugiyama, TOYOBO
Terms and licenses: Academic/Nonprofit Terms; Industry Terms: Not Available to Industry
How to cite: Flag-HA-OTUD1 was a gift from Wade Harper (Addgene plasmid # 22553 ; http://n2t.net/addgene:22553 ; RRID:Addgene_22553)
