>Addgene plasmid #22553 | Flag-HA-OTUD1 | addgene partial sequence | sequence record 28354 | 22553 with HarMSCVb (caggtcccctacatcgtgac)
CCTTTGTACACCCTAAGCCTCCGCCTCCTCTTCCTCCATCCGNNNNNNNTCTCCCCCTTGAACCTCCTCG
TTCGACCCCGCCTCGATCCTCCCTTTATCCAGCCCTCACTCCTTCTCTAGGCGCCGGAATTAGATCTGCC
ACCATGGACTACAAGGATGACGATGACAAGCTCGATGGAGGATACCCATACGATGTTCCAGATTACGCTG
CTCGAGGTTATCAAACAAGTTTGTACAAAAAAGTTGGCATGCAGCTCTACAGCAGCGTCTGCACCCACTA
CCCCGCCGGGGCCCCGGGTCCCACGGCCGCCGCCCCCGCGCCACCCGCCGCCGCTACCCCCTTCAAGGTC
TCGCTGCAGCCCCCGGGAGCCGCCGGCGCCGCGCCCGAGCCCGAGACCGGTGAGTGCCAGCCCGCCGCGG
CCGCCGAGCACCGGGAAGCCGCCGCTGTCCCCGCCGCCAAGATGCCCGCCTTCTCCTCCTGCTTCGAGGT
GGTGTCCGGGGCCGCCGCGCCCGCCTCCGCCGCCGCCGGCCCGCCCGGCGCGTCCTGCAAGCCGCCGCTG
CCGCCGCACTACACGTCCACCGCACAGATCACCGTGCGGGCCCTGNNNGCNGACAGGCTCCTGCTGCANG
GNCCCGATNCCCGTTCCCGGCGCCGCGGGCTCCGCCGCTGCNNCNNNCGGNCGCTGCCTCCTGCTCGCCC
CNGN
